>Addgene plasmid #191633 | pXD71Cas10.0-Pct5.1-crRNA(AarI) | addgene full sequence | sequence record 375960 | Addgene NGS Result
GGGCATTCGAGACAAGGAGATTATAGCATGGCGGCAAACGCTGGCGAGACGAAGGTGAAGCTCTGGGAGG
GCATCTGCTACCCAGAGAACATGCGCGATGACTGGCAGGACGAGATAGACGACATTCTTCAAGTGCCTTT
CGCTTATGCGGTTCACGACATAGACCATGACCAGAAGAGCAAGCAGCGCAAGACGCATGCGCACGTCATT
GTTGTCTGGGGCGGCAACACGACACGCAAGGCAATCATCAACGTCTTGAACCGATTGAGCGCGGACGGCA
AGAAGTGCTGTTCGTCAGCCGAGCCAATCAACAACATCAGGCATGCGTATGACTATCTGATTCACGACAC
GGCTTCCTGTCGCAAGAAGGGCAAGGAGCTGTATCCGGTCGAAGCACGCATCGAGGGAAACAACTTCGAC
ATTGGTCAGCTCGAACAGCTCTCGACTAAGGACAAGCAGGACATGCTCTTCGAGTTGGTCGGCTTCATCA
TGTGCGAGAGGTTCGAGACCATCAACGATTTCACGGCTGCGGCGCTGAGGGAGTTTCCCGAGCAGTACCG
CGAAATCATCGTGGGGTACAACTCGATTCTCGAGCGCTATTGTCGCGGGAACTATCTGAACGCCGAACGT
AAGCGCAAGTGCGTGGAACAGTCAGGTGCCAAAGAGTAGTCGGGTCAATGCAGCAATGCGTGACTACGGG
GCGGCGTGGTCTGCGCTCGCGCAGATCTAAGCCGACTCGTTCACGGATTGCGGAATTGACGCGACGGCCA
ACCGAATAGACCAGACTTGATTAAGGGTCGATGGACGCTCTGCTCCATCGACCCTTTCCTTGCCCGTGTC
TCGACTGGATGAGACCTGCAGAATCGGGCGGCTCATTATTTTTCGCTAACTACGTCCGAAAAATAATGTG
TCCGAAAAATAATGTGACAAATGACAAATGACAAATGACCACAGGGGGGCCACTACGACGGCCCCCCTAA
TAGTGCCGTGTGCCGTGTGCCGAACCGCAGGTAGATTGAGGGGTGGTTCGGAGGGGCGAAGTCCCTCCGT
TCGGCGCTCGCGCCGATGGCCCGAGGGCCGTGAGCGAAGCCGCGAACGGGCAAGGGCTGGGGGGTCTCGG
GGGGAACGCCCGAGCGGGTGCAGGGCTGGCCCTGCCACGTCCTTAGCGTAGCTAAGGTCTAACGTGCTAG
ACTTTAGTCGATTAAGTCTGTACGGTTCGGAGGTTTCCATGGCTCACATCGCGAAATACAAGGCTCCATC
GGTCGGGCACATGCTTGCCCACTACCGCCGCGACCGCAGCAGCCTGGAGCGCGACAACATCGACCCCGAG
CGCATCAAGAACGACTTGGTGGTCGGCCACTACACGAACAAGGACGGCAAGCTCGTTGTGGGGCGCGTGG
AGCCGCGCGATGGCGAGCCGAACTGGGGCACGGTGGAGAGCCGCATCGAGCGCGTGAACGAGGCCCAGAA
GGCCGCAGGGAAGCGTGCCACGCGCAAGGATGCGGTCGTTATGGCTGACGTTGTTGTGACGCTTCCCGAC
AATGTGCGCAAGGGCGATGAGGACAGGTTCTTCCGTCTCACGTACTGGTACCTGTCGAAGAAGTTCGGCA
TCGAGAACATGATGGGCGGGTACGTCCACAAGGACGAGGTGTTGAAGGATGGCACGCCCGCCCGCGACCA
CATGCACGTGCCGTTCACGCCCATCCTAGATGGACGGTTCAACTACAAGCAGATGTGCCCCCGCAGCTTC
TACCGGAGCATGCACAAGGAGCTTGGGGATTACCTAGAGGGGCGCATGGGCTACCGCCCTGCAATCGAGC
TTGACGAGGAGACGCGGGCGCAGCGTGTATACACGGACAAGTCCGTGGATATCGACAAGGTACGCTGTGC
GGTCGATAAGGCCGTGGTTGAACCTGCGAAGGACGAAGCGGCGCGAATCGTCGCGGCGGCTAGGGAAGAA
GCCGCCGCTTTACTGAATGATGCCGAAACGCGTAAGGCAGAGCTTGTTACCGAGATTGCCGACAAGGAGG
GTGACCTTGCCGAGCTTGACAGCCAGCTCGAGGACGTGAAGCTCGATATCGAAGATGAGCAAGACCGATT
GGAGTGTCTTCGGCAACGAGCGGACGGAGTTGCGCGAGACATTGGAGAGCTTCAACCCATCGCTACCGAG
GTTCGGGGCTGGGAAGCTGCGGGAAAAGCTGAGCGCGGCGCAATCCTCGATAACATCGTTGTTAAGTGCG
ATGGACTCGCGAGCCGCATCAGAGCAGGAGTTGCGGGAATGCGAATCAAAGTGGAAGAGCTTAGAAGTCG
AATATCGCGCCCGCTCGAATATCTGATGCGCAGGGAACAGCCAAGGCAACAGAGCCTTAATGACGTGCTG
CGCGATGCGCAGCGGGCGGCGGATGCGTGGAACCGCGACCACGCTGCACCGCAGAGGACGTATCGCGGGC
GGGCTAGATGATGTGTTATAGTAGTACCTGTAATACACGACAAGGAGGTGCGACGCGAAAAAACCCCGCT
GAAGCGGGGTTTTTTGCGGAGCTTCGCTTCCACGATGCGCATGATTCGGAGGCCCCGGCGATCGCCGGGG
CCTCCGTGCGTTGTGTGTCGATTTGGGATGCAGCCAGATGGGCTTCCTCGGCGCGAACCGGCCGAGATTT
CCGAATGCAGACGGTCTCGCTTGGACGATGCGCTTTCGAATAATCCCGGCGGAGCGGGCATTCCAGTCTT
CTTATCAATATATCTATAGAATGGGCAAAGCATAAAAACTTGCATGGACTAATGCTTGAAACCCAGGACA
ATAACCTTATAGCTTGTAAATTCTATCATAATTGTGGTTTCAAAATCGGCTCCGTCGATACTATGTTATA
CGCCAACTTTGAAAACAACTTTGAAAAAGCTGTTTTCTGGTATTTAAGGTTTTAGAATGCAAGGAACAGT
GAATTGGAGTTCGTCTTGTTATAATTAGCTTCTTGGGGTATCTTTAAATACTGTAGAAAAGAGGAAGGAA
ATAATAAATGGCTAAAATGAGAATATCACCGGAATTGAAAAAACTGATCGAAAAATACCGCTGCGTAAAA
GATACGGAAGGAATGTCTCCTGCTAAGGTATATAAGCTGGTGGGAGAAAATGAAAACCTATATTTAAAAA
TGACGGACAGCCGGTATAAAGGGACCACCTATGATGTGGAACGGGAAAAGGACATGATGCTATGGCTGGA
AGGAAAGCTGCCTGTTCCAAAGGTCCTGCACTTTGAACGGCATGATGGCTGGAGCAATCTGCTCATGAGT
GAGGCCGATGGCGTCCTTTGCTCGGAAGAGTATGAAGATGAACAAAGCCCTGAAAAGATTATCGAGCTGT
ATGCGGAGTGCATCAGGCTCTTTCACTCCATCGACATATCGGATTGTCCCTATACGAATAGCTTAGACAG
CCGCTTAGCCGAATTGGATTACTTACTGAATAACGATCTGGCCGATGTGGATTGCGAAAACTGGGAAGAA
GACACTCCATTTAAAGATCCGCGCGAGCTGTATGATTTTTTAAAGACGGAAAAGCCCGAAGAGGAACTTG
TCTTTTCCCACGGCGACCTGGGAGACAGCAACATCTTTGTGAAAGATGGCAAAGTAAGTGGCTTTATTGA
TCTTGGGAGAAGCGGCAGGGCGGACAAGTGGTATGACATTGCCTTCTGCGTCCGGTCGATCAGGGAGGAT
ATCGGGGAAGAACAGTATGTCGAGCTATTTTTTGACTTACTGGGGATCAAGCCTGATTGGGAGAAAATAA
AATATTATATTTTACTGGATGAATTGTTTTAGATCGTTAAGGGATCAACTTTGGGAGAGAGTTCAAAATT
GATCCTTTTTTTATAACAGGAATTAAATAATAAAAAAGCCGGATTAATAATCTGGCTTTTTATATTCTCT
CTCTAGTATATAAACGCAGAAAGGCCCACCCGAAGGTGAGCCAGTGTGAGTCGACTAGTATTTCAACCCG
CACTCCCCATGCGGGGAGTGACAGTCGCAGGTGAGTTCAGATCTGCACCTGCGACTATTTCAACCCGCAC
TCCCCATGCGGGGAGTGACATTAGTTAATCATAATACAAACAGACCAGATTGTCTGTTTGTTGGCCGCAA
CACTCGTACAAACAGACCAGATTGTCTGTTTGTTACTACATTTATTGTACAACACGAGCCCATTTTTGTC
AAATAAAATTTAAATTATATCAACGTTAATAAGACGTTGTCAATAAAATTATTTTGACAAAATAGAATAG
TAATACAGGATCCGAATCGTTTCAGTTGCCTAAATAATAAAAAAGCCGGATTAATAATCAAATAACCGTT
CCTTCAATGTTTTTTTTAGAAAATTTAGTTATAATATTAGATATGATACTTTTAAATATCTAATTCAAGC
TTCAAAAAACACCAACTTAGTTCGGTGGATAAACAAAGGAGTGGTTATTATTCAAATTGCAGATCAAGCT
TTAGTAAAAAAAATGGTGATCATGAGTCCAAAGAGAAGAACACAGGCAGAGCGCGCAATGGAGACCCAGG
GCAAGTTGATTGCAGCGGCCCTGGGGGTTTTACGGGAAAAAGGTTACGCGGGATTCCGGATCGCAGATGT
GCCCGGTGCTGCTGGTGTCTCCAGAGGAGCGCAGAGCCATCATTTCCCGACAAAGCTTGAGCTTCTGCTT
GCCACTTTTGAATGGCTTTACGAACAGATCACCGAACGCAGTCGGGCTCGATTAGCGAAATTGAAGCCAG
AGGATGACGTCATCCAGCAAATGCTGGACGACGCCGCCGAATTTTTCCTCGACGATGACTTCTCTATCAG
CCTTGATTTGATTGTGGCTGCCGACCGGGACCCAGCGTTACGCGAGGGTATTCAGCGCACGGTAGAGAGG
AATCGGTTTGTCGTCGAGGATATGTGGCTTGGTGTTCTGGTGAGCCGTGGTCTTTCGCGTGATGATGCAG
AAGATATCCTTTGGTTGATATTCAATTCGGTGCGTGGGCTTGCTGTTCGTAGCCTATGGCAGAAGGACAA
AGAACGCTTTGAGCGTGTCAGGAACTCGACACTCGAAATTGCGCGAGAGCGGTACGCGAAATTCAAGCGC
TAGATCTAGAAGCGGCCGCGAATTCAGAATAGTAATACAGGATCCGAATCGTTTCAGTTGCCGCCGGATT
AATAATCAAATAACCGTTCCTAAAAAATGCCCTCTTGGGTTATCAAGAGGGTCATTATATTTCGCAAAAA
ACCCCGCTTCGGCGGGGTTTTTTCGCCTTGAAGACGAAAGGGCCTCGTGATACGCCTATTTTTATAGGTT
AATGTCATGATAATAATGGTTTCTTAGACGTCAGGTGGCACTTTTCGGGGAAATGTGCGCGGAACCCCTA
TTTGTTTATTTTTCTAAATACATTCAAATATGTATCCGCTCATGAGACAATAACCCTGATAAATGCTTCA
ATAATATTGAAAAAGGAAGAGTATGAGTATTCAACATTTCCGTGTCGCCCTTATTCCCTTTTTTGCGGCA
TTTTGCCTTCCTGTTTTTGCTCACCCAGAAACGCTGGTGAAAGTAAAAGATGCTGAAGATCAGTTGGGTG
CACGAGTGGGTTACATCGAACTGGATCTCAACAGCGGTAAGATCCTTGAGAGTTTTCGCCCCGAAGAACG
TTTTCCAATGATGAGCACTTTTAAAGTTCTGCTATGTGGCGCGGTATTATCCCGTGTTGACGCCGGGCAA
GAGCAACTCGGTCGCCGCATACACTATTCTCAGAATGACTTGGTTGAGTACTCACCAGTCACAGAAAAGC
ATCTTACGGATGGCATGACAGTAAGAGAATTATGCAGTGCTGCCATAACCATGAGTGATAACACTGCGGC
CAACTTACTTCTGACAACGATCGGAGGACCGAAGGAGCTAACCGCTTTTTTGCACAACATGGGGGATCAT
GTAACTCGCCTTGATCGTTGGGAACCGGAGCTGAATGAAGCCATACCAAACGACGAGCGTGACACCACGA
TGCCTGCAGCAATGGCAACAACGTTGCGCAAACTATTAACTGGCGAACTACTTACTCTAGCTTCCCGGCA
ACAATTAATAGACTGGATGGAGGCGGATAAAGTTGCAGGACCACTTCTGCGCTCGGCCCTTCCGGCTGGC
TGGTTTATTGCTGATAAATCTGGAGCCGGTGAGCGTGGGTCTCGCGGTATCATTGCAGCACTGGGGCCAG
ATGGTAAGCCCTCCCGTATCGTAGTTATCTACACGACGGGGAGTCAGGCAACTATGGATGAACGAAATAG
ACAGATCGCTGAGATAGGTGCCTCACTGATTAAGCATTGGTAACTGTCAGACCAAGTTTACTCATATATA
CTTTAGATTGATTTAAAACTTCATTTTTAATTTAAAAGGATCTAGGTGAAGATCCTTTTTGATAATCTCA
TGACCAAAATCCCTTAACGTGAGTTTTCGTTCCACTGAGCGTCAGACCCCGTAGAAAAGATCAAAGGATC
TTCTTGAGATCCTTTTTTTCTGCGCGTAATCTGCTGCTTGCAAACAAAAAAACCACCGCTACCAGCGGTG
GTTTGTTTGCCGGATCAAGAGCTACCAACTCTTTTTCCGAAGGTAACTGGCTTCAGCAGAGCGCAGATAC
CAAATACTGTCCTTCTAGTGTAGCCGTAGTTAGGCCACCACTTCAAGAACTCTGTAGCACCGCCTACATA
CCTCGCTCTGCTAATCCTGTTACCAGTGGCTGCTGCCAGTGGCGATAAGTCGTGTCTTACCGGGTTGGAC
TCAAGACGATAGTTACCGGATAAGGCGCAGCGGTCGGGCTGAACGGGGGGTTCGTGCACACAGCCCAGCT
TGGAGCGAACGACCTACACCGAACTGAGATACCTACAGCGTGAGCTATGAGAAAGCGCCACGCTTCCCGA
AGGGAGAAAGGCGGACAGGTATCCGGTAAGCGGCAGGGTCGGAACAGGAGAGCGCACGAGGGAGCTTCCA
GGGGGAAACGCCTGGTATCTTTATAGTCCTGTCGGGTTTCGCCACCTCTGACTTGAGCGTCGATTTTTGT
GATGCTCGTCAGGGGGGCGGAGCCTATGGAAAAACGCCAGCAACGCGGCCCGAGATGCGCCGCGTGCGGC
TGCTGGAGATGGCGGACGCGATGGATATGTTCTGCCAAGGGTTGGTTTGCGCATTCACAGTTCTCCGCAA
GAATTGATTGGCTCCAATTCTTGGAGTGGTGAATCCGTTAGCGAGGTGCCGCCGGCATGAGCTCCTCTAG
TAGAGAGCGTTCACCGACAAACAACAGATAAAACGAAAGGCCCAGTCTTTCGACTGAGCCTTTCGTTTTA
TTTGAAAAAGAAAAGCCCCAGCAAGCTTGGCGGCAGCAG
Features (pLannotate 1.2.2; 11 found; start..end, strand, type, name):
   2707..2922    +  CDS            satA (fragment): STA_BACSU - Also known as yyaR. Experimental evidence at protein level: Swiss-Prot protein existence level 1. Involved in resistance to streptothricin, a broad-spectrum antibiotic produced by streptomycetes. Detoxifies streptothricin via acetylation of the beta amino group of the first beta-lysyl moiety of streptothricin. From Bacillus subtilis (strain 168).
   3018..3812    +  CDS            KanR: aminoglycoside phosphotransferase; aphA-3; confers resistance to kanamycin
   3935..3962    -  terminator     T7Te terminator: phage T7 early transcription terminator
   4095..4122    -  protein_bind   CuO: CymR-binding P2 operator sequence from the p-cmt operon of Pseudomonas putida (Mullick et al., 2006) CymR
   4137..4164    -  protein_bind   CuO: CymR-binding P2 operator sequence from the p-cmt operon of Pseudomonas putida (Mullick et al., 2006) CymR
   4502..5113    +  CDS            CymR: cumate repressor (Mullick et al., 2006); cymR from Pseudomonas putida
   5116..5135    -  misc_feature   BioBrick prefix: BioBrick prefix for parts that start with "ATG"
   5378..5482    +  promoter       AmpR promoter: bla
   5483..6343    +  CDS            AmpR: β-lactamase; bla; confers resistance to ampicillin, carbenicillin, and related antibiotics
   6514..7102    +  rep_origin     ori: high-copy-number ColE1/pMB1/pBR322/pUC origin of replication
   7283..7354    -  terminator     rrnB T1 terminator: transcription terminator T1 from the E. coli rrnB gene
