[The description below was written by a language model from this plasmid's Addgene catalogue record and pLannotate feature annotations shown in this document.]
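Description:
pXD71Cas10.0-Pct5.1-crRNA(AarI) is a 7.4 kb E. coli–Eggerthella lenta shuttle plasmid built on the pXD69m2 backbone and classed as a bacterial expression/CRISPR vector. In E. coli it replicates at high copy from a ColE1/pUC-type origin and carries two markers: β-lactamase (AmpR) under its own bla promoter, and an aphA-3 aminoglycoside phosphotransferase conferring kanamycin resistance, which the record flags as the shuttle marker. A short fragment resembling the streptothricin acetyltransferase gene satA lies just upstream of KanR and is most likely a remnant of the resistance cassette's source. The automated annotation leaves roughly the first 2.7 kb unlabelled. The replication functions needed for maintenance in E. lenta may lie there, but the record does not identify them.

The payload is a cumate-regulated crRNA expression unit. The listed insert, CymR from Pseudomonas putida F1, encodes the cumate repressor. On the opposite strand, two CuO operator copies mark the Pct5.1 promoter, which CymR holds off until cumate releases it from the operators. This promoter drives a crRNA carrying a non-targeting spacer, ended by a T7Te terminator, and an rrnB T1 terminator sits elsewhere on the backbone.

The name indicates that AarI sites are used to replace the placeholder spacer, consistent with the plasmid's stated role as an entry vector for crRNA cloning. No Cas gene is annotated. The "Cas10" in the name suggests a type III CRISPR system, possibly supplied by the host, but the record does not say so. The plasmid serves as both the cloning template and a non-targeting control for inducible CRISPR-based genetic manipulation of E. lenta.
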