Addgene plasmid #191633: pXD71Cas10.0-Pct5.1-crRNA(AarI)
Purpose: E. coli - Eggerthella lenta shuttle plasmid (KanR), cumate-inducible promoter Pct5.1-crRNA(nontargeting spacer), entry plasmid for crRNA cloning
Depositing lab: Emily Balskus. Depositing organization: Harvard University. Publication: Genetic manipulation of the human gut bacterium Eggerthella lenta reveals a widespread family of transcriptional regulators. Dong X, Guthrie BGH, Alexander M, Noecker C, Ramirez L, Glasser NR, Turnbaugh PJ, Balskus EP. Nat Commun. 2022 Dec 9;13(1):7624. doi: 10.1038/s41467-022-33576-3. PubMed 36494336.
Backbone
  Vector backbone: pXD69m2
  Vector type: Bacterial Expression, CRISPR
Growth in bacteria
  Bacterial resistance: Ampicillin and Kanamycin, 100 & 50 μg/mL
  Growth temperature: 37°C
  Growth strain: DH5alpha
  Copy number: High Copy
Gene/Insert
  Gene/Insert name: CymR
  Species: Pseudomonas putida F1
  GenBank ID: AAB62296.1
Terms and licenses: Academic/Nonprofit Terms; Industry Terms: Not Available to Industry
How to cite: pXD71Cas10.0-Pct5.1-crRNA(AarI) was a gift from Emily Balskus (Addgene plasmid # 191633 ; http://n2t.net/addgene:191633 ; RRID:Addgene_191633)
